>Addgene plasmid #207834 | PIEZO1-HaloTag | addgene full sequence | sequence record 414810 | Addgene NGS Result
TAGTTATTAATAGTAATCAATTACGGGGTCATTAGTTCATAGCCCATATATGGAGTTCCGCGTTACATAA
CTTACGGTAAATGGCCCGCCTGGCTGACCGCCCAACGACCCCCGCCCATTGACGTCAATAATGACGTATG
TTCCCATAGTAACGCCAATAGGGACTTTCCATTGACGTCAATGGGTGGAGTATTTACGGTAAACTGCCCA
CTTGGCAGTACATCAAGTGTATCATATGCCAAGTACGCCCCCTATTGACGTCAATGACGGTAAATGGCCC
GCCTGGCATTATGCCCAGTACATGACCTTATGGGACTTTCCTACTTGGCAGTACATCTACGTATTAGTCA
TCGCTATTACCATGGTGATGCGGTTTTGGCAGTACATCAATGGGCGTGGATAGCGGTTTGACTCACGGGG
ATTTCCAAGTCTCCACCCCATTGACGTCAATGGGAGTTTGTTTTGGCACCAAAATCAACGGGACTTTCCA
AAATGTCGTAACAACTCCGCCCCATTGACGCAAATGGGCGGTAGGCGTGTACGGTGGGAGGTCTATATAA
GCAGAGCTGGTTTAGTGAACCGTCAGATCCGCTAGCGCCTCAGCAAGGGCTGAGGATGGAGCCGCACGTG
TTAGGCGCGGTCCTGTACTGGCTGCTGCTGCCCTGCGCGCTGCTGGCTGCCTGCCTGCTCCGCTTCAGCG
GACTCTCGCTGGTCTACCTGCTCTTCCTGCTGCTGCTGCCCTGGTTCCCCGGCCCCACCCGATGCGGCCT
CCAAGGTCACACAGGCCGCCTCCTGCGGGCATTGCTGGGCCTCAGCCTGCTCTTCCTGGTGGCCCATCTC
GCCCTCCAGATCTGCCTGCATATTGTGCCCCGCCTGGACCAGCTCCTGGGACCCAGCTGCAGCCGCTGGG
AGACCCTCTCGCGACACATAGGGGTCACAAGGCTGGACCTGAAGGACATCCCCAACGCCATCCGGCTGGT
GGCCCCTGACCTGGGCATCTTGGTGGTCTCCTCTGTCTGCCTCGGCATCTGCGGGCGCCTTGCAAGGAAC
ACCCGGCAGAGCCCACATCCACGGGAGCTGGATGATGATGAGAGGGATGTGGATGCCAGCCCGACGGCAG
GGCTGCAGGAAGCAGCAACGCTGGCCCCTACACGGAGGTCACGGCTGGCCGCTCGTTTCCGAGTCACGGC
CCACTGGCTGCTGGTGGCGGCTGGGCGGGTCCTGGCCGTAACACTGCTTGCACTGGCAGGCATCGCCCAC
CCCTCGGCCCTCTCCAGTGTCTACCTGCTGCTCTTCCTGGCCCTCTGCACCTGGTGGGCCTGCCACTTTC
CCATCAGCACTCGGGGCTTCAGCAGACTCTGCGTCGCGGTGGGGTGCTTCGGCGCCGGCCATCTCATCTG
CCTCTACTGCTACCAGATGCCCTTGGCACAGGCTCTGCTCCCGCCTGCCGGCATCTGGGCTAGGGTGCTG
GGTCTCAAGGACTTCGTGGGTCCCACCAACTGCTCCAGCCCCCACGCGCTGGTCCTCAACACCGGCCTGG
ACTGGCCTGTGTATGCCAGCCCCGGCGTCCTCCTGCTGCTGTGCTACGCCACGGCCTCTCTGCGCAAGCT
CCGCGCGTACCGCCCCTCCGGCCAGAGGAAGGAGGCGGCAAAGGGGTATGAGGCTCGGGAGCTGGAGCTA
GCAGAGCTGGACCAGTGGCCCCAGGAACGGGAGTCTGACCAGCACGTGGTGCCCACAGCACCCGACACCG
AGGCTGATAACTGCATCGTGCACGAGCTGACCGGCCAGAGCTCCGTCCTGCGGCGGCCTGTGCGGCCCAA
GCGGGCTGAGCCCAGGGAGGCGTCTCCGCTCCACAGCCTGGGCCACCTCATCATGGACCAGAGCTATGTG
TGCGCGCTCATTGCCATGATGGTATGGAGCATCACCTACCACAGCTGGCTGACCTTCGTACTGCTGCTCT
GGGCCTGCCTCATCTGGACGGTGCGCAGCCGCCACCAACTGGCCATGCTGTGCTCGCCCTGCATCCTGCT
GTATGGGATGACGCTGTGCTGCCTACGCTACGTGTGGGCCATGGACCTGCGCCCTGAGCTGCCCACCACC
CTGGGCCCCGTCAGCCTGCGCCAGCTGGGGCTGGAGCACACCCGCTACCCCTGTCTGGACCTTGGTGCCA
TGTTGCTCTACACCCTGACCTTCTGGCTCCTGCTGCGCCAGTTTGTGAAAGAGAAGCTGCTGAAGTGGGC
AGAGTCTCCAGCTGCGCTGACGGAGGTCACCGTGGCAGACACAGAGCCCACGCGGACGCAGACGCTGTTG
CAGAGCCTGGGGGAGCTGGTGAAGGGCGTGTACGCCAAGTACTGGATCTATGTGTGTGCTGGCATGTTCA
TCGTGGTCAGCTTCGCCGGCCGCCTCGTGGTCTACAAGATTGTCTACATGTTCCTCTTCCTGCTCTGCCT
CACCCTCTTCCAGGTCTACTACAGCCTGTGGCGGAAGCTGCTCAAGGCCTTCTGGTGGCTCGTGGTGGCC
TACACCATGCTGGTCCTCATCGCCGTCTACACCTTCCAGTTCCAGGACTTCCCTGCCTACTGGCGCAACC
TCACTGGCTTCACCGACGAGCAGCTGGGGGACCTGGGCCTGGAGCAGTTCAGCGTGTCCGAGCTCTTCTC
CAGCATCCTGGTGCCCGGCTTCTTCCTCCTGGCCTGCATCCTGCAGCTGCACTACTTCCACAGGCCCTTC
ATGCAGCTCACCGACATGGAGCACGTGTCCCTGCCTGGCACGCGCCTCCCGCGCTGGGCTCACAGGCAGG
ATGCAGTGAGTGGGACCCCACTGCTGCGGGAGGAGCAGCAGGAGCATCAGCAGCAGCAGCAGGAGGAGGA
GGAGGAGGAGGAGGACTCCAGGGACGAGGGGCTGGGCGTGGCCACTCCCCACCAGGCCACGCAGGTGCCT
GAAGGGGCAGCCAAGTGGGGCCTGGTGGCTGAGCGGCTGCTGGAGCTGGCAGCCGGCTTCTCGGACGTCC
TCTCACGCGTGCAGGTGTTCCTGCGGCGGCTGCTGGAGCTTCACGTTTTCAAGCTGGTGGCCCTGTACAC
CGTCTGGGTGGCCCTGAAGGAGGTGTCGGTGATGAACCTGCTGCTGGTGGTGCTGTGGGCCTTCGCCCTG
CCCTACCCACGCTTCCGGCCCATGGCCTCCTGCCTGTCCACCGTGTGGACCTGCGTCATCATCGTGTGTA
AGATGCTGTACCAGCTCAAGGTTGTCAACCCCCAGGAGTATTCCAGCAACTGCACCGAGCCCTTCCCCAA
CAGCACCAACTTGCTGCCCACGGAGATCAGCCAGTCCCTGCTGTACCGGGGGCCCGTGGACCCTGCCAAC
TGGTTTGGGGTGCGGAAAGGGTTCCCCAACCTGGGCTACATCCAGAACCACCTGCAAGTGCTGCTGCTGC
TGGTATTCGAGGCCATCGTGTACCGGCGCCAGGAGCACTACCGCCGGCAGCACCAGCTGGCCCCGCTGCC
TGCCCAGGCCGTGTTTGCCAGCGGCACCCGCCAGCAGCTGGACCAGGATCTGCTCGGCTGCCTCAAGTAC
TTCATCAACTTCTTCTTCTACAAATTCGGGCTGGAGATCTGCTTCCTGATGGCCGTGAACGTGATCGGGC
AGCGCATGAACTTTCTGGTGACCCTGCACGGTTGCTGGCTGGTGGCCATCCTCACCCGCAGGCACCGCCA
GGCCATTGCCCGCCTCTGGCCCAACTACTGCCTCTTCCTGGCGCTGTTCCTGCTGTACCAGTACCTGCTG
TGCCTGGGGATGCCCCCGGCCCTGTGCATTGATTATCCCTGGCGCTGGAGCCGGGCCGTCCCCATGAACT
CCGCACTCATCAAGTGGCTGTACCTGCCTGATTTCTTCCGGGCCCCCAACTCCACCAACCTCATCAGCGA
CTTTCTCCTGCTGCTGTGCGCCTCCCAGCAGTGGCAGGTGTTCTCAGCTGAGCGCACAGAGGAGTGGCAG
CGCATGGCTGGCGTCAACACCGACCGCCTGGAGCCGCTGCGGGGGGAGCCCAACCCCGTGCCCAACTTTA
TCCACTGCAGGTCCTACCTTGACATGCTGAAGGTGGCCGTCTTCCGATACCTGTTCTGGCTGGTGCTGGT
GGTGGTGTTTGTCACGGGGGCCACCCGCATCAGCATCTTCGGGCTGGGCTACCTGCTGGCCTGCTTCTAC
CTGCTGCTCTTCGGCACGGCCCTGCTGCAGAGGGACACACGGGCCCGCCTCGTGCTGTGGGACTGCCTCA
TTCTGTACAACGTCACCGTCATCATCTCCAAGAACATGCTGTCGCTCCTGGCCTGCGTCTTCGTGGAGCA
GATGCAGACCGGCTTCTGCTGGGTCATCCAGCTCTTCAGCCTTGTATGCACCGTCAAGGGCTACTATGAC
CCCAAGGAGATGATGGACAGAGACCAGGACTGCCTGCTGCCTGTGGAGGAGGCTGGCATCATCTGGGACA
GCGTCTGCTTCTTCTTCCTGCTGCTGCAGCGCCGCGTCTTCCTTAGCCATTACTACCTGCACGTCAGGGC
CGACCTCCAGGCCACCGCCCTGCTAGCCTCCAGGGGCTTCGCCCTCTACAACGCTGCCAACCTCAAGAGC
ATTGACTTCCACCGCAGGATAGAGGAGAAGTCCCTGGCCCAGCTGAAAAGACAGATGGAGCGTATCCGTG
CCAAGCAGGAGAAGCACAGGCAGGGCCGGGTGGACCGCAGTCGCCCCCAGGACACCCTGGGCCCCAAGGA
CCCCGGCCTGGAGCCAGGGCCCGACAGTCCAGGGGGCTCCTCCCCGCCACGGAGGCAGTGGTGGCGGCCC
TGGCTGGACCACGCCACAGTCATCCACTCCGGGGACTACTTCCTGTTTGAGTCCGACAGTGAGGAAGAGG
AGGAGGCTGTTCCTGAAGACCCGAGGCCGTCGGCACAGAGTGCCTTCCAGCTGGCGTACCAGGCATGGGT
GACCAACGCCCAGGCGGTGCTGAGGCGGCGGCAGCAGGAGCAGGAGCAGGCAAGGCAGGAACAGGCAGGA
CAGCTACCCACAGGAGGTGGTCCCAGCCAGGAGGTGGAGCCAGCAGAGGGCCCCGAGGAGGCAGCGGCAG
GCCGGAGCCATGTGGTGCAGAGGGTGCTGAGCACGGCGCAGTTCCTGTGGATGCTGGGGCAGGCGCTAGT
GGATGAGCTGACACGCTGGCTGCAGGAGTTCACCCGGCACCACGGCACCATGAGCGACGTGCTGCGGGCA
GAGCGCTACCTCCTCACACAGGAGCTCCTGCAGGGCGGCGAAGTGCACAGGGGCGTGCTGGATCAGCTGT
ACACAAGCCAGGCCGAGGCCACGTTGCCAGGCCCCACCGAGGCCCCCAATGCCCCAAGCACCGTGTCCAG
TGGGCTGGGCGCGGAGGAGCCACTCAGCAGCATGACAGACGACATGGGCAGCCCCCTGAGCACCGGCTAC
CACACGCGCAGTGGCAGTGAGGAGGCAGTCACCGACCCCGGGGAGCGTGAGGCTGGTGCCTCTCTGTACC
AGGGACTGATGCGGACGGCCAGCGAGCTGCTCCTGGACAGGCGCCTGCGCATCCCAGAGCTGGAGGAGGC
AGAGCTGTTTGCGGAGGGGCAGGGCCGGGCGCTGCGGCTGCTGCGGGCCGTGTACCAGTGTGTGGCCGCC
CACTCGGAGCTGCTCTGCTACTTCATCATCATCCTCAACCACATGGTCACGGCCTCCGCCGGCTCGCTGG
TGCTGCCCGTGCTCGTCTTCCTGTGGGCCATGCTGTCGATCCCGAGGCCCAGCAAGCGCTTCTGGATGAC
GGCCATCGTCTTCACCGAGATCGCGGTGGTCGTCAAGTACCTGTTCCAGTTTGGGTTCTTCCCCTGGAAC
AGCCACGTGGTGCTGCGGCGCTACGAGAACAAGCCCTACTTCCCGCCCCGCATCCTGGGCCTGGAGAAGA
CTGACGGCTACATCAAGTACGACCTGGTGCAGCTCATGGCCCTTTTCTTCCACCGCTCCCAGCTGCTGTG
CTATGGCCTCTGGGACCATGAGGAGGACTCACCATCCAAGGAGCATGACAAGAGCGGCGAGGAGGAGCAG
GGAGCCGAGGAGGGGCCAGGGGTGCCTGCGGCCACCACCGAAGACCACATTCAGGTGGAAGCGAGGGTCG
GACCCACGGACGGGACCCCAGAACCCCAAGTGGAGCTCAGGCCCCGTGATACGAGGCGCATCAGTCTACG
TTTTAGAAGAAGGAAGAAGGAGGGCCCAGCACGGAAAGGAGCGGCAGCCATCGAAGCTGAGGACAGGGAG
GAAGAAGAGGGGGAGGAAGAGAAAGAGGCCCCCACGGGGAGAGAGAAGAGGCCAAGCCGCTCTGGAGGAA
GAGTAAGGGCGGCCGGGCGGCGGCTGCAGGGCTTCTGCCTGTCCCTGGCCCAGGGCACATATCGGCCGCT
ACGGCGCTTCTTCCACGACATCCTGCACACCAAGTACCGCGCAGCCACCGACGTCTATGCCCTCATGTTC
CTGGCTGATGTTGTCGACTTCATCATCATCATTTTTGGCTTCTGGGCCTTTGGGAAGCACTCGGCGGCCA
CAGACATCACGTCCTCCCTATCAGACGACCAGGTACCCGAGGCTTTCCTGGTCATGCTGCTGATCCAGTT
CAGTACCATGGTGGTTGACCGCGCCCTCTACCTGCGCAAGACCGTGCTGGGCAAGCTGGCCTTCCAGGTG
GCGCTGGTGCTGGCCATCCACCTATGGATGTTCTTCATCCTGCCCGCCGTCACTGAGAGGATGTTCAACC
AGAATGTGGTGGCCCAGCTCTGGTACTTCGTGAAGTGCATCTACTTCGCCCTGTCCGCCTACCAGATCCG
CTGCGGCTACCCCACCCGCATCCTCGGCAACTTCCTCACCAAGAAGTACAATCATCTCAACCTCTTCCTC
TTCCAGGGGTTCCGGCTGGTGCCGTTCCTGGTGGAGCTGCGGGCAGTGATGGACTGGGTGTGGACGGACA
CCACGCTGTCCCTGTCCAGCTGGATGTGTGTGGAGGACATCTATGCCAACATCTTCATCATCAAATGCAG
CCGAGAGACAGAGAAGAAATACCCGCAGCCCAAAGGGCAGAAGAAGAAGAAGATCGTCAAGTACGGCATG
GGTGGCCTCATCATCCTCTTCCTCATCGCCATCATCTGGTTCCCGCTGCTCTTCATGTCGCTGGTGCGCT
CCGTGGTTGGGGTTGTCAACCAGCCCATCGATGTCACCGTCACCCTGAAGCTGGGCGGCTATGAGCCGCT
GTTCACCATGAGCGCCCAGCAGCCGTCCATCATCCCCTTCACGGCCCAGGCCTATGAGGAGCTGTCCCGG
CAGTTTGACCCCCAGCCGCTGGCCATGCAGTTCATCAGCCAGTACAGCCCTGAGGACATCGTCACGGCGC
AGATTGAGGGCAGCTCCGGGGCGCTGTGGCGCATCAGTCCCCCCAGCCGTGCCCAGATGAAGCGGGAGCT
CTACAACGGCACGGCCGACATCACCCTGCGCTTCACCTGGAACTTCCAGAGGGACCTGGCGAAGGGAGGC
ACTGTGGAGTATGCCAACGAGAAGCACATGCTGGCCCTGGCCCCCAACAGCACTGCACGGCGGCAGCTGG
CCAGCCTGCTCGAGGGCACCTCGGACCAGTCTGTGGTCATCCCCAATCTCTTCCCCAAGTACATCCGTGC
CCCCAACGGGCCCGAAGCCAACCCTGTGAAGCAGCTGCAGCCCAATGAGGAGGCCGACTACCTCGGCGTG
CGTATCCAGCTGCGGAGGGAGCAGGGTGCGGGGGCCACCGGCTTCCTCGAATGGTGGGTCATCGAACTGC
AGGAGTGCCGGACCGACTGCAACCTGCTGCCCATGGTCATTTTCAGTGACAAGGTCAGCCCACCGAGCCT
CGGCTTCCTGGCTGGCTACGGCATCATGGGGCTGTACGTGTCCATCGTGCTGGTCATCGGCAAGTTCGTG
CGCGGATTCTTCAGCGAGATCTCGCACTCCATTATGTTCGAGGAGCTGCCGTGCGTGGACCGCATCCTCA
AGCTCTGCCAGGACATCTTCCTGGTGCGGGAGACTCGGGAGCTGGAGCTGGAGGAGGAGTTGTACGCCAA
GCTCATCTTCCTCTACCGCTCACCGGAGACCATGATCAAGTGGACTCGTGAGAAGGAGACAACCATGGCA
GAAATCGGTACTGGCTTTCCATTCGACCCCCATTATGTGGAAGTCCTGGGCGAGCGCATGCACTACGTCG
ATGTTGGTCCGCGCGATGGCACCCCTGTGCTGTTCCTGCACGGTAACCCGACCTCCTCCTACGTGTGGCG
CAACATCATCCCGCATGTTGCACCGACCCATCGCTGCATTGCTCCAGACCTGATCGGTATGGGCAAATCC
GACAAACCAGACCTGGGTTATTTCTTCGACGACCACGTCCGCTTCATGGATGCCTTCATCGAAGCCCTGG
GTCTGGAAGAGGTCGTCCTGGTCATTCACGACTGGGGCTCCGCTCTGGGTTTCCACTGGGCCAAGCGCAA
TCCAGAGCGCGTCAAAGGTATTGCATTTATGGAGTTCATCCGCCCTATCCCGACCTGGGACGAATGGCCA
GAATTTGCCCGCGAGACCTTCCAGGCCTTCCGCACCACCGACGTCGGCCGCAAGCTGATCATCGATCAGA
ACGTTTTTATCGAGGGTACGCTGCCGATGGGTGTCGTCCGCCCGCTGACTGAAGTCGAGATGGACCATTA
CCGCGAGCCGTTCCTGAATCCTGTTGACCGCGAGCCACTGTGGCGCTTCCCAAACGAGCTGCCAATCGCC
GGTGAGCCAGCGAACATCGTCGCGCTGGTCGAAGAATACATGGACTGGCTGCACCAGTCCCCTGTCCCGA
AGCTGCTGTTCTGGGGCACCCCAGGCGTTCTGATCCCACCGGCCGAAGCCGCTCGCCTGGCCAAAAGCCT
GCCTAACTGCAAGGCTGTGGACATCGGCCCGGGTCTGAATCTGCTGCAAGAAGACAACCCGGACCTGATC
GGCAGCGAGATCGCGCGCTGGCTGTCGACGCTTGAAATTTCCGGCTAATGAAGCGGCCGCGACTCTAGAT
CATAATCAGCCATACCACATTTGTAGAGGTTTTACTTGCTTTAAAAAACCTCCCACACCTCCCCCTGAAC
CTGAAACATAAAATGAATGCAATTGTTGTTGTTAACTTGTTTATTGCAGCTTATAATGGTTACAAATAAA
GCAATAGCATCACAAATTTCACAAATAAAGCATTTTTTTCACTGCATTCTAGTTGTGGTTTGTCCAAACT
CATCAATGTATCTTAAGGCGTAAATTGTAAGCGTTAATATTTTGTTAAAATTCGCGTTAAATTTTTGTTA
AATCAGCTCATTTTTTAACCAATAGGCCGAAATCGGCAAAATCCCTTATAAATCAAAAGAATAGACCGAG
ATAGGGT
[37 nt withheld, positions 9458-9494]
AAAGAACGTGGACTCCAACGTCAAAGG
[49 nt withheld, positions 9522-9570]
T
[91 nt withheld, positions 9572-9662]
G
[124 nt withheld, positions 9664-9787]
CAGGTGGCACTTTTCGGGGAAATGTGCGCGGAACCCCTATTTGTTTATTTTTCTAAATACATTCAAATAT
GTATCCGCTCATGAGACAATAACCCTGATAAATGCTTCAATAATATTGAAAAAGGAAGAGTCCTGAGGCG
GAAAGAACCAGCTGTGGAATGTGTGTCAGTTAGGGTGTGGAAAGTCCCCAGGCTCCCCAGCAGGCAGAAG
TATGCAAAGCATGCATCTCAATTAGTCAGCAACCAGGTGTGGAAAGTCCCCAGGCTCCCCAGCAGGCAGA
AGTATGCAAAGCATGCATCTCAATTAGTCAGCAACCATAGTCCTGCCCCTAACTCCGCCCATCCCGCCCC
TAACTCCGCCCAGTTCCGCCCATTCTCCGCCCCATGGCTGACTAATTTTTTTTATTTATGCAGAGGCCGA
GGCCGCCTCGGCCTCTGAGCTATTCCAGAAGTAGTGAGGAGGCTTTTTTGGAGGCCTAGGCTTTTGCAAA
GATCGATCAAGAGACAGGATGAGGATCGTTTCGCATGATTGAACAAGATGGATTGCACGCAGGTTCTCCG
GCCGCTTGGGTGGAGAGGCTATTCGGCTATGACTGGGCACAACAGACAATCGGCTGCTCTGATGCCGCCG
TGTTCCGGCTGTCAGCGCAGGGGCGCCCGGTTCTTTTTGTCAAGACCGACCTGTCCGGTGCCCTGAATGA
ACTGCAAGACGAGGCAGCGCGGCTATCGTGGCTGGCCACGACGGGCGTTCCTTGCGCAGCTGTGCTCGAC
GTTGTCACTGAAGCGGGAAGGGACTGGCTGCTATTGGGCGAAGTGCCGGGGCAGGATCTCCTGTCATCTC
ACCTTGCTCCTGCCGAGAAAGTATCCATCATGGCTGATGCAATGCGGCGGCTGCATACGCTTGATCCGGC
TACCTGCCCATTCGACCACCAAGCGAAACATCGCATCGAGCGAGCACGTACTCGGATGGAAGCCGGTCTT
GTCGATCAGGATGATCTGGACGAAGAGCATCAGGGGCTCGCGCCAGCCGAACTGTTCGCCAGGCTCAAGG
CGAGCATGCCCGACGGCGAGGATCTCGTCGTGACCCATGGCGATGCCTGCTTGCCGAATATCATGGTGGA
AAATGGCCGCTTTTCTGGATTCATCGACTGTGGCCGGCTGGGTGTGGCGGACCGCTATCAGGACATAGCG
TTGGCTACCCGTGATATTGCTGAAGAGCTTGGCGGCGAATGGGCTGACCGCTTCCTCGTGCTTTACGGTA
TCGCCGCTCCCGATTCGCAGCGCATCGCCTTCTATCGCCTTCTTGACGAGTTCTTCTGAGCGGGACTCTG
GGGTTCGAAATGACCGACCAAGCGACGCCCAACCTGCCATCACGAGATTTCGATTCCACCGCCGCCTTCT
ATGAAAGGTTGGGCTTCGGAATCGTTTTCCGGGACGCCGGCTGGATGATCCTCCAGCGCGGGGATCTCAT
GCTGGAGTTCTTCGCCCACCCTAGGGGGAGGCTAACTGAAACACGGAAGGAGACAATACCGGAAGGAACC
CGCGCTATGACGGCAATAAAAAGACAGAATAAAACGCACGGTGTTGGGTCGTTTGTTCATAAACGCGGGG
TTCGGTCCCAGGGCTGGCACTCTGTCGATACCCCACCGAGACCCCATTGGGGCCAATACGCCCGCGTTTC
TTCCTTTTCCCCACCCCACCCCCCAAGTTCGGGTGAAGGCCCAGGGCTCGCAGCCAACGTCGGGGCGGCA
GGCCCTGCCATAGCCTCAGGTTACTCATATATACTTTAGATTGATTTAAAACTTCATTTTTAATTTAAAA
GGATCTAGGTGAAGATCCTTTTTGATAATCTCATGACCAAAATCCCTTAACGTGAGTTTTCGTTCCACTG
AGCGTCAGACCCCGTAGAAAAGATCAAAGGATCTTCTTGAGATCCTTTTTTTCTGCGCGTAATCTGCTGC
TTGCAAACAAAAAAACCACCGCTACCAGCGGTGGTTTGTTTGCCGGATCAAGAGCTACCAACTCTTTTTC
CGAAGGTAACTGGCTTCAGCAGAGCGCAGATACCAAATACTGTTCTTCTAGTGTAGCCGTAGTTAGGCCA
CCACTTCAAGAACTCTGTAGCACCGCCTACATACCTCGCTCTGCTAATCCTGTTACCAGTGGCTGCTGCC
AGTGGCGATAAGTCGTGTCTTACCGGGTTGGACTCAAGACGATAGTTACCGGATAAGGCGCAGCGGTCGG
GCTGAACGGGGGGTTCGTGCACACAGCCCAGCTTGGAGCGAACGACCTACACCGAACTGAGATACCTACA
GCGTGAGCTATGAGAAAGCGCCACGCTTCCCGAAGGGAGAAAGGCGGACAGGTATCCGGTAAGCGGCAGG
GTCGGAACAGGAGAGCGCACGAGGGAGCTTCCAGGGGGAAACGCCTGGTATCTTTATAGTCCTGTCGGGT
TTCGCCACCTCTGACTTGAGCGTCGATTTTTGTGATGCTCGTCAGGGGGGCGGAGCCTATGGAAAAACGC
CAGCAACGCGGCCTTTTTACGGTTCCTGGCCTTTTGCTGGCCTTTTGCTCACATGTTCTTTCCTGCGTTA
TCCCCTGATTCTGTGGATAACCGTATTACCGCCATGCAT
Features (pLannotate 1.2.2; 15 found; start..end, strand, type, name):
     61..364     +  enhancer       CMV enhancer: human cytomegalovirus immediate early enhancer
    365..568     +  promoter       CMV promoter: human cytomegalovirus (CMV) immediate early promoter
    616..8178    +  CDS            PIEZO1: PIEZ1_HUMAN - Also known as FAM38A, KIAA0233. Experimental evidence at protein level: Swiss-Prot protein existence level 1. Pore-forming subunit of a mechanosensitive non-specific cation channel (PubMed:23479567, PubMed:23695678). Generates currents characterized by a linear current-voltage relationship that are sensitive to ruthenium red and gadolinium. Plays a key role in epithelial cell adhesion by maintaining integrin activation through R- Ras recruitment to the ER, most probably in its activated state, and subsequent stimulation of calpain signaling (PubMed:20016066). In the kidney, may c
   8185..9075    +  CDS            HaloTag®: modified bacterial dehalogenase that forms covalent bonds with chloroalkane derivatives
   9098..9181    +  CDS            large T antigen (fragment): large T antigen from SV40 (simian virus 40)
   9204..9325    +  polyA_signal   SV40 poly(A) signal: SV40 polyadenylation signal
   9359..9787    -  rep_origin     f1 ori (sequence partly withheld): f1 bacteriophage origin of replication; arrow indicates direction of (+) strand synthesis
   9814..9918    +  promoter       AmpR promoter: bla
   9961..10032   +  promoter       SV40 promoter (fragment): SV40 enhancer and early promoter
  10033..10104   +  promoter       SV40 promoter (fragment): SV40 enhancer and early promoter
  10128..10263   +  rep_origin     SV40 ori: SV40 origin of replication
  10312..11106   +  CDS            NeoR/KanR: aminoglycoside phosphotransferase from Tn5; aph(3')-II (or nptII); confers resistance to neomycin, kanamycin, and G418 (Geneticin®)
  11127..11279   +  CDS            ble (fragment): BLE_KLEPN - Experimental evidence at protein level: Swiss-Prot protein existence level 1. Binding protein with a strong affinity to the bleomycin family of antibiotics. Binds to CL990; an antimitotic-antibiotic compound. From Klebsiella pneumoniae.
  11338..11385   +  polyA_signal   HSV TK poly(A) signal: herpes simplex virus thymidine kinase polyadenylation signal (Cole and Stacy, 1985)
  11714..12302   +  rep_origin     ori: high-copy-number ColE1/pMB1/pBR322/pUC origin of replication
