[The description below was written by a language model from this plasmid's Addgene catalogue record and pLannotate feature annotations shown in this document.]
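Description:
PIEZO1-HaloTag is a 12.4 kb mammalian expression plasmid built on a pIRES2 backbone from which the IRES has been removed, so that no GFP is co-expressed. It carries the full-length human PIEZO1 coding sequence, which encodes the pore-forming subunit of a mechanosensitive non-selective cation channel. PIEZO1 is fused at its C terminus to HaloTag, a modified bacterial dehalogenase that forms covalent bonds with chloroalkane ligands. The fusion is driven by the human cytomegalovirus immediate-early enhancer and promoter and is terminated by an SV40 polyadenylation signal. The short "large T antigen" fragment annotated between the tag and the poly(A) signal is most likely part of the SV40-derived 3′ region rather than a functional element.

In bacteria the plasmid replicates from a high-copy ColE1/pUC-type origin and is selected with kanamycin. Resistance comes from the Tn5 NeoR/KanR aminoglycoside phosphotransferase gene, which sits behind both a bacterial bla promoter and the SV40 early promoter and ends with an HSV TK poly(A) signal. This arrangement means the same gene can also confer G418 resistance in mammalian cells. The SV40 origin allows episomal replication in cells that express large T antigen, and an f1 origin is present as well. A small ble fragment downstream of the marker appears to be a backbone remnant.

The stated purpose is a PIEZO1 fusion for biochemistry and live imaging. HaloTag suits both uses because it can be labelled covalently with fluorescent chloroalkane dyes or captured on ligand-bearing resins. The construct was deposited with a study that identified MyoD-family inhibitor proteins as auxiliary subunits of Piezo channels.
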