Addgene plasmid #207834: PIEZO1-HaloTag
Purpose: PIEZO1 fusion for biochemistry and live imaging
Depositing lab: Charles Cox. Publication: MyoD-family inhibitor proteins act as auxiliary subunits of Piezo channels. Zhou Z, Ma X, Lin Y, Cheng D, Bavi N, Secker GA, Li JV, Janbandhu V, Sutton DL, Scott HS, Yao M, Harvey RP, Harvey NL, Corry B, Zhang Y, Cox CD. Science. 2023 Aug 18;381(6659):799-804. doi: 10.1126/science.adh8190. Epub 2023 Aug 17. PubMed 37590348.
Backbone
  Vector backbone: pIRES2
  Backbone size w/o insert (bp): 5000
  Total vector size (bp): 12416
  Modifications to backbone: No GFP expression IRES removed
  Vector type: Mammalian Expression
Growth in bacteria
  Bacterial resistance: Kanamycin, 50 μg/mL
  Growth temperature: 37°C
  Growth strain: DH5alpha
  Copy number: Unknown
Gene/Insert
  Gene/Insert name: PIEZO1
  Species: H. sapiens (human)
  Insert size (bp): 8463
  Entrez Gene: PIEZO1 (a.k.a. DHS, ER, FAM38A, LMPH3, LMPHM6, Mib)
  Promoter: CMV
  Tag / fusion protein: HaloTag (C terminal on insert)
  Cloning method: Unknown
  Sequencing primers: 5′ CMV
Resource information
  A portion of this plasmid was derived from a plasmid made by: Original PIEZO1 clone from Philip Gottlieb, SUNY, Buffalo.
Terms and licenses: Academic/Nonprofit Terms; Industry Terms: Not Available to Industry
How to cite: PIEZO1-HaloTag was a gift from Charles Cox (Addgene plasmid # 207834 ; http://n2t.net/addgene:207834 ; RRID:Addgene_207834)
